Addgene plasmid #165143: pcDNA3.1-mRuby4(1-10)
Purpose: Expresses mRuby4(1-10) in mammalian cells
Depositing lab: Daichi Kamiyama. Depositing organization: University of Georgia. Publication: Multiplexed labeling of cellular proteins with split fluorescent protein tags. Tamura R, Jiang F, Xie J, Kamiyama D. Commun Biol. 2021 Feb 26;4(1):257. doi: 10.1038/s42003-021-01780-4. PubMed 33637968.
Backbone
  Vector backbone: pcDNA3.1(+)
  Total vector size (bp): 6035
  Vector type: Mammalian Expression
Growth in bacteria
  Bacterial resistance: Ampicillin, 100 μg/mL
  Growth temperature: 37°C
  Growth strain: DH5alpha
  Copy number: High Copy
Gene/Insert
  Gene/Insert name: mRuby4(1-10)
  Species: Synthetic
  Insert size (bp): 636
  Cloning method: Ligation Independent Cloning
  Sequencing primers: 5′ CMV-F
Terms and licenses: Academic/Nonprofit Terms; Industry Terms
How to cite: pcDNA3.1-mRuby4(1-10) was a gift from Daichi Kamiyama (Addgene plasmid # 165143 ; http://n2t.net/addgene:165143 ; RRID:Addgene_165143)
