[The description below was written by a language model from this plasmid's Addgene catalogue record and pLannotate feature annotations shown in this document.]
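Description:
pcDNA3.1-mRuby4(1-10) is a mammalian expression plasmid of about 6 kb built on the pcDNA3.1(+) backbone. It is propagated in E. coli at high copy number from a ColE1/pUC-type origin and selected with ampicillin through the β-lactamase gene and its native promoter. The backbone also carries an f1 phage origin for single-stranded DNA production and a neomycin phosphotransferase cassette, driven by the SV40 enhancer/early promoter and terminated by the SV40 poly(A) signal, which allows selection of stably transfected mammalian cells with G418. Short annotated fragments such as the HIV-1 LTR, ble, lacI, lac promoter/operator and bom hits are backbone remnants or partial similarity matches rather than functional parts of the design.

The payload is a synthetic 636 bp open reading frame encoding mRuby4(1-10), placed downstream of the human CMV immediate-early enhancer and promoter and followed by the bovine growth hormone polyadenylation signal. A T7 promoter sits just upstream of the insert. The annotation software labels the coding region as an mRuby3 fragment, which is consistent with a truncated red fluorescent protein related to the mRuby family. By the usual split fluorescent protein convention, the "1-10" name denotes the large fragment comprising the first ten β-strands, which is expected to fluoresce only when complemented by a short eleventh-strand peptide fused to a protein of interest. The associated publication concerns multiplexed labelling of cellular proteins with split fluorescent protein tags, so this plasmid supplies the detector fragment in mammalian cells. The depositor and sequencing-derived records differ by only a few nucleotides and show the same feature layout from different start positions.
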