Features (pLannotate 1.2.2; 20 found; start..end, strand, type, name):
     28..80      -  misc_feature   bom (fragment): basis of mobility region from pBR322
    235..614     +  enhancer       CMV enhancer: human cytomegalovirus immediate early enhancer
    615..818     +  promoter       CMV promoter: human cytomegalovirus (CMV) immediate early promoter
    814..847     +  LTR            5' LTR (truncated) (fragment): truncated 5' long terminal repeat (LTR) from HIV-1
    863..881     +  promoter       T7 promoter: promoter for bacteriophage T7 RNA polymerase
    923..1555    +  CDS            mRuby3 (fragment): monomeric red fluorescent protein derived from mRuby2, with improved brightness and photostability (Bajar et al., 2016)
   1635..1859    +  polyA_signal   bGH poly(A) signal: bovine growth hormone polyadenylation signal
   1863..1884    +  promoter       SV40 promoter (fragment): SV40 enhancer and early promoter
   1905..2333    +  rep_origin     f1 ori (sequence partly withheld): f1 bacteriophage origin of replication; arrow indicates direction of (+) strand synthesis
   2347..2676    +  promoter       SV40 promoter: SV40 enhancer and early promoter
   2743..3534    +  CDS            neo: KKA2_KLEPN - Also known as kan, nptII. Experimental evidence at protein level: Swiss-Prot protein existence level 1. Resistance to kanamycin, neomycin, paromomycin, ribostamycin, butirosin and gentamicin B. From Klebsiella pneumoniae.
   3558..3716    +  CDS            ble (fragment): BLE_KLEPN - Experimental evidence at protein level: Swiss-Prot protein existence level 1. Binding protein with a strong affinity to the bleomycin family of antibiotics. Binds to CL990; an antimitotic-antibiotic compound. From Klebsiella pneumoniae.
   3711..3832    +  polyA_signal   SV40 poly(A) signal: SV40 polyadenylation signal
   3905..3921    -  protein_bind   lac operator: The lac repressor binds to the lac operator to inhibit transcription in E. coli. This inhibition can be relieved by adding lactose or isopropyl-β-D-thiogalactopyranoside (IPTG). lac repressor encoded by lacI
   3929..3959    -  promoter       lac promoter: promoter for the E. coli lac operon
   3974..3995    -  protein_bind   CAP binding site: CAP binding activates transcription in the presence of cAMP. E. coli catabolite activator protein
   4008..4100    -  CDS            lacI (fragment): lac repressor; lacI; The lac repressor binds to the lac operator to inhibit transcription in E. coli. This inhibition can be relieved by adding lactose or isopropyl-β-D-thiogalactopyranoside (IPTG).
   4283..4868    -  rep_origin     ori: high-copy-number ColE1/pMB1/pBR322/pUC origin of replication
   5039..5899    -  CDS            AmpR: β-lactamase; bla; confers resistance to ampicillin, carbenicillin, and related antibiotics
   5900..6004    -  promoter       AmpR promoter: bla
>Addgene plasmid #165143 | pcDNA3.1-mRuby4(1-10) | depositor full sequence | sequence record 320868 | pcDNA3.1-mRuby4(1-10) sequence 6035 bps
GACGGATCGGGAGATCTCCCGATCCCCTATGGTGCACTCTCAGTACAATCTGCTCTGATGCCGCATAGTT
AAGCCAGTATCTGCTCCCTGCTTGTGTGTTGGAGGTCGCTGAGTAGTGCGCGAGCAAAATTTAAGCTACA
ACAAGGCAAGGCTTGACCGACAATTGCATGAAGAATCTGCTTAGGGTTAGGCGTTTTGCGCTGCTTCGCG
ATGTACGGGCCAGATATACGCGTTGACATTGATTATTGACTAGTTATTAATAGTAATCAATTACGGGGTC
ATTAGTTCATAGCCCATATATGGAGTTCCGCGTTACATAACTTACGGTAAATGGCCCGCCTGGCTGACCG
CCCAACGACCCCCGCCCATTGACGTCAATAATGACGTATGTTCCCATAGTAACGCCAATAGGGACTTTCC
ATTGACGTCAATGGGTGGAGTATTTACGGTAAACTGCCCACTTGGCAGTACATCAAGTGTATCATATGCC
AAGTACGCCCCCTATTGACGTCAATGACGGTAAATGGCCCGCCTGGCATTATGCCCAGTACATGACCTTA
TGGGACTTTCCTACTTGGCAGTACATCTACGTATTAGTCATCGCTATTACCATGGTGATGCGGTTTTGGC
AGTACATCAATGGGCGTGGATAGCGGTTTGACTCACGGGGATTTCCAAGTCTCCACCCCATTGACGTCAA
TGGGAGTTTGTTTTGGCACCAAAATCAACGGGACTTTCCAAAATGTCGTAACAACTCCGCCCCATTGACG
CAAATGGGCGGTAGGCGTGTACGGTGGGAGGTCTATATAAGCAGAGCTCTCTGGCTAACTAGAGAACCCA
CTGCTTACTGGCTTATCGAAATTAATACGACTCACTATAGGGAGACCCAAGCTGGCTAGCGTTTAAACTT
AAGCTTGGTACCATGGTGTCTAAGGGCGAAGAGCTGATCAAGGAAAATATGCGTACGAAGGTGGTCATGG
AAGGTTCGGTCAACGGCCACCATTTCAAATGCATAGGTGAAGGAGAAGGCAGACCGTACGAGGGAGTGCA
AACCATGAGGATCAAAGTCATCGAGGGAGGACCCCTGCCATTTGCCTTTGACATTCTTGCCACGTCGTTC
ATGTATGGCAGCCGTACCTTTATCAAGTACCCGGCCGACATCCCTGATTTCTTTAAACAGTCCTTTCCTG
AGGGTTTTACTTGGGAAAGAGTTACGAGATACGAAGATGGTGGAGTCATCACCGTCACGCAGGACACCTG
CCTTGAGGATGGCGAGCTCGTCTACAACGTCAAGGTCAGCGGGGTAAACTTTCCCTCCAATGGTCCCGTG
ATGCAGAAGAAGACCAAGGGTTGGGAGCCTAATACAGAGATGATGTATCCAGTAGATGGTGGTCTGAGAG
GATACACTGACATCGCACTGAAAGTTGATGGTGGTGGCCATCTGCACTGCAACTTCGTGACAACTTACAG
GTCAAAAAAGACCGTCGGGAACATCAAGATGCCCGGTGTCCATGCCGTTGATCACCGCCTGGAAAGGATC
GAGGAGAGTGACAATTAAGAATTCTGCAGATATCCAGCACAGTGGCGGCCGCTCGAGTCTAGAGGGCCCG
TTTAAACCCGCTGATCAGCCTCGACTGTGCCTTCTAGTTGCCAGCCATCTGTTGTTTGCCCCTCCCCCGT
GCCTTCCTTGACCCTGGAAGGTGCCACTCCCACTGTCCTTTCCTAATAAAATGAGGAAATTGCATCGCAT
TGTCTGAGTAGGTGTCATTCTATTCTGGGGGGTGGGGTGGGGCAGGACAGCAAGGGGGAGGATTGGGAAG
ACAATAGCAGGCATGCTGGGGATGCGGTGGGCTCTATGGCTTCTGAGGCGGAAAGAACCAGCTGGGGCTC
TAGGGGGTATCCCC
[124 nt withheld, positions 1905-2028]
C
[91 nt withheld, positions 2030-2120]
A
[49 nt withheld, positions 2122-2170]
CCTTTGACGTTGGAGTCCACGTTCTTT
[37 nt withheld, positions 2198-2234]
ACCCTATCTCGGTCTATTCTTTTGATTTATAAGGGATTTTGCCGATTTCGGCCTATTGGTTAAAAAATGA
GCTGATTTAACAAAAATTTAACGCGAATTAATTCTGTGGAATGTGTGTCAGTTAGGGTGTGGAAAGTCCC
CAGGCTCCCCAGCAGGCAGAAGTATGCAAAGCATGCATCTCAATTAGTCAGCAACCAGGTGTGGAAAGTC
CCCAGGCTCCCCAGCAGGCAGAAGTATGCAAAGCATGCATCTCAATTAGTCAGCAACCATAGTCCCGCCC
CTAACTCCGCCCATCCCGCCCCTAACTCCGCCCAGTTCCGCCCATTCTCCGCCCCATGGCTGACTAATTT
TTTTTATTTATGCAGAGGCCGAGGCCGCCTCTGCCTCTGAGCTATTCCAGAAGTAGTGAGGAGGCTTTTT
TGGAGGCCTAGGCTTTTGCAAAAAGCTCCCGGGAGCTTGTATATCCATTTTCGGATCTGATCAAGAGACA
GGATGAGGATCGTTTCGCATGATTGAACAAGATGGATTGCACGCAGGTTCTCCGGCCGCTTGGGTGGAGA
GGCTATTCGGCTATGACTGGGCACAACAGACAATCGGCTGCTCTGATGCCGCCGTGTTCCGGCTGTCAGC
GCAGGGGCGCCCGGTTCTTTTTGTCAAGACCGACCTGTCCGGTGCCCTGAATGAACTGCAGGACGAGGCA
GCGCGGCTATCGTGGCTGGCCACGACGGGCGTTCCTTGCGCAGCTGTGCTCGACGTTGTCACTGAAGCGG
GAAGGGACTGGCTGCTATTGGGCGAAGTGCCGGGGCAGGATCTCCTGTCATCTCACCTTGCTCCTGCCGA
GAAAGTATCCATCATGGCTGATGCAATGCGGCGGCTGCATACGCTTGATCCGGCTACCTGCCCATTCGAC
CACCAAGCGAAACATCGCATCGAGCGAGCACGTACTCGGATGGAAGCCGGTCTTGTCGATCAGGATGATC
TGGACGAAGAGCATCAGGGGCTCGCGCCAGCCGAACTGTTCGCCAGGCTCAAGGCGCGCATGCCCGACGG
CGAGGATCTCGTCGTGACCCATGGCGATGCCTGCTTGCCGAATATCATGGTGGAAAATGGCCGCTTTTCT
GGATTCATCGACTGTGGCCGGCTGGGTGTGGCGGACCGCTATCAGGACATAGCGTTGGCTACCCGTGATA
TTGCTGAAGAGCTTGGCGGCGAATGGGCTGACCGCTTCCTCGTGCTTTACGGTATCGCCGCTCCCGATTC
GCAGCGCATCGCCTTCTATCGCCTTCTTGACGAGTTCTTCTGAGCGGGACTCTGGGGTTCGAAATGACCG
ACCAAGCGACGCCCAACCTGCCATCACGAGATTTCGATTCCACCGCCGCCTTCTATGAAAGGTTGGGCTT
CGGAATCGTTTTCCGGGACGCCGGCTGGATGATCCTCCAGCGCGGGGATCTCATGCTGGAGTTCTTCGCC
CACCCCAACTTGTTTATTGCAGCTTATAATGGTTACAAATAAAGCAATAGCATCACAAATTTCACAAATA
AAGCATTTTTTTCACTGCATTCTAGTTGTGGTTTGTCCAAACTCATCAATGTATCTTATCATGTCTGTAT
ACCGTCGACCTCTAGCTAGAGCTTGGCGTAATCATGGTCATAGCTGTTTCCTGTGTGAAATTGTTATCCG
CTCACAATTCCACACAACATACGAGCCGGAAGCATAAAGTGTAAAGCCTGGGGTGCCTAATGAGTGAGCT
AACTCACATTAATTGCGTTGCGCTCACTGCCCGCTTTCCAGTCGGGAAACCTGTCGTGCCAGCTGCATTA
ATGAATCGGCCAACGCGCGGGGAGAGGCGGTTTGCGTATTGGGCGCTCTTCCGCTTCCTCGCTCACTGAC
TCGCTGCGCTCGGTCGTTCGGCTGCGGCGAGCGGTATCAGCTCACTCAAAGGCGGTAATACGGTTATCCA
CAGAATCAGGGGATAACGCAGGAAAGAACATGTGAGCAAAAGGCCAGCAAAAGGCCAGGAACCGTAAAAA
GGCCGCGTTGCTGGCGTTTTTCCATAGGCTCCGCCCCCCTGACGAGCATCACAAAAATCGACGCTCAAGT
CAGAGGTGGCGAAACCCGACAGGACTATAAAGATACCAGGCGTTTCCCCCTGGAAGCTCCCTCGTGCGCT
CTCCTGTTCCGACCCTGCCGCTTACCGGATACCTGTCCGCCTTTCTCCCTTCGGGAAGCGTGGCGCTTTC
TCATAGCTCACGCTGTAGGTATCTCAGTTCGGTGTAGGTCGTTCGCTCCAAGCTGGGCTGTGTGCACGAA
CCCCCCGTTCAGCCCGACCGCTGCGCCTTATCCGGTAACTATCGTCTTGAGTCCAACCCGGTAAGACACG
ACTTATCGCCACTGGCAGCAGCCACTGGTAACAGGATTAGCAGAGCGAGGTATGTAGGCGGTGCTACAGA
GTTCTTGAAGTGGTGGCCTAACTACGGCTACACTAGAAGAACAGTATTTGGTATCTGCGCTCTGCTGAAG
CCAGTTACCTTCGGAAAAAGAGTTGGTAGCTCTTGATCCGGCAAACAAACCACCGCTGGTAGCGGTTTTT
TTGTTTGCAAGCAGCAGATTACGCGCAGAAAAAAAGGATCTCAAGAAGATCCTTTGATCTTTTCTACGGG
GTCTGACGCTCAGTGGAACGAAAACTCACGTTAAGGGATTTTGGTCATGAGATTATCAAAAAGGATCTTC
ACCTAGATCCTTTTAAATTAAAAATGAAGTTTTAAATCAATCTAAAGTATATATGAGTAAACTTGGTCTG
ACAGTTACCAATGCTTAATCAGTGAGGCACCTATCTCAGCGATCTGTCTATTTCGTTCATCCATAGTTGC
CTGACTCCCCGTCGTGTAGATAACTACGATACGGGAGGGCTTACCATCTGGCCCCAGTGCTGCAATGATA
CCGCGAGACCCACGCTCACCGGCTCCAGATTTATCAGCAATAAACCAGCCAGCCGGAAGGGCCGAGCGCA
GAAGTGGTCCTGCAACTTTATCCGCCTCCATCCAGTCTATTAATTGTTGCCGGGAAGCTAGAGTAAGTAG
TTCGCCAGTTAATAGTTTGCGCAACGTTGTTGCCATTGCTACAGGCATCGTGGTGTCACGCTCGTCGTTT
GGTATGGCTTCATTCAGCTCCGGTTCCCAACGATCAAGGCGAGTTACATGATCCCCCATGTTGTGCAAAA
AAGCGGTTAGCTCCTTCGGTCCTCCGATCGTTGTCAGAAGTAAGTTGGCCGCAGTGTTATCACTCATGGT
TATGGCAGCACTGCATAATTCTCTTACTGTCATGCCATCCGTAAGATGCTTTTCTGTGACTGGTGAGTAC
TCAACCAAGTCATTCTGAGAATAGTGTATGCGGCGACCGAGTTGCTCTTGCCCGGCGTCAATACGGGATA
ATACCGCGCCACATAGCAGAACTTTAAAAGTGCTCATCATTGGAAAACGTTCTTCGGGGCGAAAACTCTC
AAGGATCTTACCGCTGTTGAGATCCAGTTCGATGTAACCCACTCGTGCACCCAACTGATCTTCAGCATCT
TTTACTTTCACCAGCGTTTCTGGGTGAGCAAAAACAGGAAGGCAAAATGCCGCAAAAAAGGGAATAAGGG
CGACACGGAAATGTTGAATACTCATACTCTTCCTTTTTCAATATTATTGAAGCATTTATCAGGGTTATTG
TCTCATGAGCGGATACATATTTGAATGTATTTAGAAAAATAAACAAATAGGGGTTCCGCGCACATTTCCC
CGAAAAGTGCCACCTGACGTC
