Features (pLannotate 1.2.2; 20 found; start..end, strand, type, name):
      1..380     +  enhancer       CMV enhancer: human cytomegalovirus immediate early enhancer
    381..584     +  promoter       CMV promoter: human cytomegalovirus (CMV) immediate early promoter
    580..613     +  LTR            5' LTR (truncated) (fragment): truncated 5' long terminal repeat (LTR) from HIV-1
    629..647     +  promoter       T7 promoter: promoter for bacteriophage T7 RNA polymerase
    689..1321    +  CDS            mRuby3 (fragment): monomeric red fluorescent protein derived from mRuby2, with improved brightness and photostability (Bajar et al., 2016)
   1401..1625    +  polyA_signal   bGH poly(A) signal: bovine growth hormone polyadenylation signal
   1629..1650    +  promoter       SV40 promoter (fragment): SV40 enhancer and early promoter
   1671..2099    +  rep_origin     f1 ori (sequence partly withheld): f1 bacteriophage origin of replication; arrow indicates direction of (+) strand synthesis
   2113..2442    +  promoter       SV40 promoter: SV40 enhancer and early promoter
   2509..3300    +  CDS            neo: KKA2_KLEPN - Also known as kan, nptII. Experimental evidence at protein level: Swiss-Prot protein existence level 1. Resistance to kanamycin, neomycin, paromomycin, ribostamycin, butirosin and gentamicin B. From Klebsiella pneumoniae.
   3324..3482    +  CDS            ble (fragment): BLE_KLEPN - Experimental evidence at protein level: Swiss-Prot protein existence level 1. Binding protein with a strong affinity to the bleomycin family of antibiotics. Binds to CL990; an antimitotic-antibiotic compound. From Klebsiella pneumoniae.
   3477..3598    +  polyA_signal   SV40 poly(A) signal: SV40 polyadenylation signal
   3671..3687    -  protein_bind   lac operator: The lac repressor binds to the lac operator to inhibit transcription in E. coli. This inhibition can be relieved by adding lactose or isopropyl-β-D-thiogalactopyranoside (IPTG). lac repressor encoded by lacI
   3695..3725    -  promoter       lac promoter: promoter for the E. coli lac operon
   3740..3761    -  protein_bind   CAP binding site: CAP binding activates transcription in the presence of cAMP. E. coli catabolite activator protein
   3774..3866    -  CDS            lacI (fragment): lac repressor; lacI; The lac repressor binds to the lac operator to inhibit transcription in E. coli. This inhibition can be relieved by adding lactose or isopropyl-β-D-thiogalactopyranoside (IPTG).
   4049..4637    -  rep_origin     ori: high-copy-number ColE1/pMB1/pBR322/pUC origin of replication
   4808..5668    -  CDS            AmpR: β-lactamase; bla; confers resistance to ampicillin, carbenicillin, and related antibiotics
   5669..5773    -  promoter       AmpR promoter: bla
   5832..5884    -  misc_feature   bom (fragment): basis of mobility region from pBR322
>Addgene plasmid #165143 | pcDNA3.1-mRuby4(1-10) | addgene full sequence | sequence record 329828 | Addgene NGS Result
GACATTGATTATTGACTAGTTATTAATAGTAATCAATTACGGGGTCATTAGTTCATAGCCCATATATGGA
GTTCCGCGTTACATAACTTACGGTAAATGGCCCGCCTGGCTGACCGCCCAACGACCCCCGCCCATTGACG
TCAATAATGACGTATGTTCCCATAGTAACGCCAATAGGGACTTTCCATTGACGTCAATGGGTGGAGTATT
TACGGTAAACTGCCCACTTGGCAGTACATCAAGTGTATCATATGCCAAGTACGCCCCCTATTGACGTCAA
TGACGGTAAATGGCCCGCCTGGCATTATGCCCAGTACATGACCTTATGGGACTTTCCTACTTGGCAGTAC
ATCTACGTATTAGTCATCGCTATTACCATGGTGATGCGGTTTTGGCAGTACATCAATGGGCGTGGATAGC
GGTTTGACTCACGGGGATTTCCAAGTCTCCACCCCATTGACGTCAATGGGAGTTTGTTTTGGCACCAAAA
TCAACGGGACTTTCCAAAATGTCGTAACAACTCCGCCCCATTGACGCAAATGGGCGGTAGGCGTGTACGG
TGGGAGGTCTATATAAGCAGAGCTCTCTGGCTAACTAGAGAACCCACTGCTTACTGGCTTATCGAAATTA
ATACGACTCACTATAGGGAGACCCAAGCTGGCTAGCGTTTAAACTTAAGCTTGGTACCATGGTGTCTAAG
GGCGAAGAGCTGATCAAGGAAAATATGCGTACGAAGGTGGTCATGGAAGGTTCGGTCAACGGCCACCATT
TCAAATGCATAGGTGAAGGAGAAGGCAGACCGTACGAGGGAGTGCAAACCATGAGGATCAAAGTCATCGA
GGGAGGACCCCTGCCATTTGCCTTTGACATTCTTGCCACGTCGTTCATGTATGGCAGCCGTACCTTTATC
AAGTACCCGGCCGACATCCCTGATTTCTTTAAACAGTCCTTTCCTGAGGGTTTTACTTGGGAAAGAGTTA
CGAGATACGAAGATGGTGGAGTCATCACCGTCACGCAGGACACCTGCCTTGAGGATGGCGAGCTCGTCTA
CAACGTCAAGGTCAGCGGGGTAAACTTTCCCTCCAATGGTCCCGTGATGCAGAAGAAGACCAAGGGTTGG
GAGCCTAATACAGAGATGATGTATCCAGTAGATGGTGGTCTGAGAGGATACACTGACATCGCACTGAAAG
TTGATGGTGGTGGCCATCTGCACTGCAACTTCGTGACAACTTACAGGTCAAAAAAGACCGTCGGGAACAT
CAAGATGCCCGGTGTCCATGCCGTTGATCACCGCCTGGAAAGGATCGAGGAGAGTGACAATTAAGAATTC
TGCAGATATCCAGCACAGTGGCGGCCGCTCGAGTCTAGAGGGCCCGTTTAAACCCGCTGATCAGCCTCGA
CTGTGCCTTCTAGTTGCCAGCCATCTGTTGTTTGCCCCTCCCCCGTGCCTTCCTTGACCCTGGAAGGTGC
CACTCCCACTGTCCTTTCCTAATAAAATGAGGAAATTGCATCGCATTGTCTGAGTAGGTGTCATTCTATT
CTGGGGGGTGGGGTGGGGCAGGACAGCAAGGGGGAGGATTGGGAAGACAATAGCAGGCATGCTGGGGATG
CGGTGGGCTCTATGGCTTCTGAGGCGGAAAGAACCAGCTGGGGCTCTAGGGGGTATCCCC
[124 nt withheld, positions 1671-1794]
C
[91 nt withheld, positions 1796-1886]
A
[49 nt withheld, positions 1888-1936]
CCTTTGACGTTGGAGTCCACGTTCTTT
[37 nt withheld, positions 1964-2000]
ACCCTATCTCGGTCTATTCTTTTGATTTATAAGGGATTTTGCCGATTTCGGCCTATTGGTTAAAAAATGA
GCTGATTTAACAAAAATTTAACGCGAATTAATTCTGTGGAATGTGTGTCAGTTAGGGTGTGGAAAGTCCC
CAGGCTCCCCAGCAGGCAGAAGTATGCAAAGCATGCATCTCAATTAGTCAGCAACCAGGTGTGGAAAGTC
CCCAGGCTCCCCAGCAGGCAGAAGTATGCAAAGCATGCATCTCAATTAGTCAGCAACCATAGTCCCGCCC
CTAACTCCGCCCATCCCGCCCCTAACTCCGCCCAGTTCCGCCCATTCTCCGCCCCATGGCTGACTAATTT
TTTTTATTTATGCAGAGGCCGAGGCCGCCTCTGCCTCTGAGCTATTCCAGAAGTAGTGAGGAGGCTTTTT
TGGAGGCCTAGGCTTTTGCAAAAAGCTCCCGGGAGCTTATATATCCATTTTCGGATCTGATCAAGAGACA
GGATGAGGATCGTTTCGCATGATTGAACAAGATGGATTGCACGCAGGTTCTCCGGCCGCTTGGGTGGAGA
GGCTATTCGGCTATGACTGGGCACAACAGACAATCGGCTGCTCTGATGCCGCCGTGTTCCGGCTGTCAGC
GCAGGGGCGCCCGGTTCTTTTTGTCAAGACCGACCTGTCCGGTGCCCTGAATGAACTGCAGGACGAGGCA
GCGCGGCTATCGTGGCTGGCCACGACGGGCGTTCCTTGCGCAGCTGTGCTCGACGTTGTCACTGAAGCGG
GAAGGGACTGGCTGCTATTGGGCGAAGTGCCGGGGCAGGATCTCCTGTCATCTCACCTTGCTCCTGCCGA
GAAAGTATCCATCATGGCTGATGCAATGCGGCGGCTGCATACGCTTGATCCGGCTACCTGCCCATTCGAC
CACCAAGCGAAACATCGCATCGAGCGAGCACGTACTCGGATGGAAGCCGGTCTTGTCGATCAGGATGATC
TGGACGAAGAGCATCAGGGGCTCGCGCCAGCCGAACTGTTCGCCAGGCTCAAGGCGCGCATGCCCGACGG
CGAGGATCTCGTCGTGACCCATGGCGATGCCTGCTTGCCGAATATCATGGTGGAAAATGGCCGCTTTTCT
GGATTCATCGACTGTGGCCGGCTGGGTGTGGCGGACCGCTATCAGGACATAGCGTTGGCTACCCGTGATA
TTGCTGAAGAGCTTGGCGGCGAATGGGCTGACCGCTTCCTCGTGCTTTACGGTATCGCCGCTCCCGATTC
GCAGCGCATCGCCTTCTATCGCCTTCTTGACGAGTTCTTCTGAGCGGGACTCTGGGGTTCGAAATGACCG
ACCAAGCGACGCCCAACCTGCCATCACGAGATTTCGATTCCACCGCCGCCTTCTATGAAAGGTTGGGCTT
CGGAATCGTTTTCCGGGACGCCGGCTGGATGATCCTCCAGCGCGGGGATCTCATGCTGGAGTTCTTCGCC
CACCCCAACTTGTTTATTGCAGCTTATAATGGTTACAAATAAAGCAATAGCATCACAAATTTCACAAATA
AAGCATTTTTTTCACTGCATTCTAGTTGTGGTTTGTCCAAACTCATCAATGTATCTTATCATGTCTGTAT
ACCGTCGACCTCTAGCTAGAGCTTGGCGTAATCATGGTCATAGCTGTTTCCTGTGTGAAATTGTTATCCG
CTCACAATTCCACACAACATACGAGCCGGAAGCATAAAGTGTAAAGCCTGGGGTGCCTAATGAGTGAGCT
AACTCACATTAATTGCGTTGCGCTCACTGCCCGCTTTCCAGTCGGGAAACCTGTCGTGCCAGCTGCATTA
ATGAATCGGCCAACGCGCGGGGAGAGGCGGTTTGCGTATTGGGCGCTCTTCCGCTTCCTCGCTCACTGAC
TCGCTGCGCTCGGTCGTTCGGCTGCGGCGAGCGGTATCAGCTCACTCAAAGGCGGTAATACGGTTATCCA
CAGAATCAGGGGATAACGCAGGAAAGAACATGTGAGCAAAAGGCCAGCAAAAGGCCAGGAACCGTAAAAA
GGCCGCGTTGCTGGCGTTTTTCCATAGGCTCCGCCCCCCTGACGAGCATCACAAAAATCGACGCTCAAGT
CAGAGGTGGCGAAACCCGACAGGACTATAAAGATACCAGGCGTTTCCCCCTGGAAGCTCCCTCGTGCGCT
CTCCTGTTCCGACCCTGCCGCTTACCGGATACCTGTCCGCCTTTCTCCCTTCGGGAAGCGTGGCGCTTTC
TCATAGCTCACGCTGTAGGTATCTCAGTTCGGTGTAGGTCGTTCGCTCCAAGCTGGGCTGTGTGCACGAA
CCCCCCGTTCAGCCCGACCGCTGCGCCTTATCCGGTAACTATCGTCTTGAGTCCAACCCGGTAAGACACG
ACTTATCGCCACTGGCAGCAGCCACTGGTAACAGGATTAGCAGAGCGAGGTATGTAGGCGGTGCTACAGA
GTTCTTGAAGTGGTGGCCTAACTACGGCTACACTAGAAGAACAGTATTTGGTATCTGCGCTCTGCTGAAG
CCAGTTACCTTCGGAAAAAGAGTTGGTAGCTCTTGATCCGGCAAACAAACCACCGCTGGTAGCGGTGGTT
TTTTTGTTTGCAAGCAGCAGATTACGCGCAGAAAAAAAGGATCTCAAGAAGATCCTTTGATCTTTTCTAC
GGGGTCTGACGCTCAGTGGAACGAAAACTCACGTTAAGGGATTTTGGTCATGAGATTATCAAAAAGGATC
TTCACCTAGATCCTTTTAAATTAAAAATGAAGTTTTAAATCAATCTAAAGTATATATGAGTAAACTTGGT
CTGACAGTTACCAATGCTTAATCAGTGAGGCACCTATCTCAGCGATCTGTCTATTTCGTTCATCCATAGT
TGCCTGACTCCCCGTCGTGTAGATAACTACGATACGGGAGGGCTTACCATCTGGCCCCAGTGCTGCAATG
ATACCGCGAGACCCACGCTCACCGGCTCCAGATTTATCAGCAATAAACCAGCCAGCCGGAAGGGCCGAGC
GCAGAAGTGGTCCTGCAACTTTATCCGCCTCCATCCAGTCTATTAATTGTTGCCGGGAAGCTAGAGTAAG
TAGTTCGCCAGTTAATAGTTTGCGCAACGTTGTTGCCATTGCTACAGGCATCGTGGTGTCACGCTCGTCG
TTTGGTATGGCTTCATTCAGCTCCGGTTCCCAACGATCAAGGCGAGTTACATGATCCCCCATGTTGTGCA
AAAAAGCGGTTAGCTCCTTCGGTCCTCCGATCGTTGTCAGAAGTAAGTTGGCCGCAGTGTTATCACTCAT
GGTTATGGCAGCACTGCATAATTCTCTTACTGTCATGCCATCCGTAAGATGCTTTTCTGTGACTGGTGAG
TACTCAACCAAGTCATTCTGAGAATAGTGTATGCGGCGACCGAGTTGCTCTTGCCCGGCGTCAATACGGG
ATAATACCGCGCCACATAGCAGAACTTTAAAAGTGCTCATCATTGGAAAACGTTCTTCGGGGCGAAAACT
CTCAAGGATCTTACCGCTGTTGAGATCCAGTTCGATGTAACCCACTCGTGCACCCAACTGATCTTCAGCA
TCTTTTACTTTCACCAGCGTTTCTGGGTGAGCAAAAACAGGAAGGCAAAATGCCGCAAAAAAGGGAATAA
GGGCGACACGGAAATGTTGAATACTCATACTCTTCCTTTTTCAATATTATTGAAGCATTTATCAGGGTTA
TTGTCTCATGAGCGGATACATATTTGAATGTATTTAGAAAAATAAACAAATAGGGGTTCCGCGCACATTT
CCCCGAAAAGTGCCACCTGACGTCGACGGATCGGGAGATCTCCCGATCCCCTATGGTGCACTCTCAGTAC
AATCTGCTCTGATGCCGCATAGTTAAGCCAGTATCTGCTCCCTGCTTGTGTGTTGGAGGTCGCTGAGTAG
TGCGCGAGCAAAATTTAAGCTACAACAAGGCAAGGCTTGACCGACAATTGCATGAAGAATCTGCTTAGGG
TTAGGCGTTTTGCGCTGCTTCGCGATGTACGGGCCAGATATACGCGTT
